Addgene plasmid #1559: L3567
Purpose: (Empty Backbone)
Depositing lab: Andrew Fire. Depositing organization: Carnegie Institution for Science.
Backbone
  Vector backbone: Unknown
  Backbone size (bp): 6866
  Vector type: Worm Expression
Growth in bacteria
  Bacterial resistance: Ampicillin, 100 μg/mL
  Growth temperature: 37°C
  Growth strain: DH5alpha
  Copy number: Unknown
Gene/Insert
  Gene/Insert name: None
  Tag / fusion protein: myo3-2341, myo3Tsa, IVSA, gfpN, IVSR, gfpY66H, IVSS, gfpY145F, IVST, gfpC, IVSL, decoy
  Cloning method: Restriction Enzyme
Terms and licenses: Academic/Nonprofit Terms; Industry Terms: Not Available to Industry
Depositor comments: See Fire Lab Vector Kit Documentation 1997. Fire Lab Miniprep Number pPD115.57, Ligation number L3567.
How to cite: L3567 was a gift from Andrew Fire (Addgene plasmid # 1559 ; http://n2t.net/addgene:1559 ; RRID:Addgene_1559)
