[The description below was written by a language model from this plasmid's Addgene catalogue record and pLannotate feature annotations shown in this document.]
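Description:
L3567 is a Caenorhabditis elegans expression vector from a 1997 worm vector kit, catalogued as an empty backbone with no separate insert. The parent backbone is recorded as unknown, but the annotated features point to a pUC/pBR322-type bacterial plasmid. It carries a high-copy ColE1/pMB1 origin and a β-lactamase gene with its own promoter for ampicillin selection in E. coli. It also retains remnants of the lac region (lacI fragment, CAP site, lac promoter and operator), small rop and bom fragments, and part of a pUC18/19 polylinker. The listed size (6,866 bp) differs slightly from the 6,859 nt depositor sequence that was annotated.

The module list in the tag field describes the worm-specific payload. It begins with a myo-3 segment (myo3-2341 and myo3Tsa), most likely upstream regulatory sequence from the body-wall muscle myosin gene, although the feature table does not annotate this region. This is followed by a GFP coding region divided into pieces (gfpN through gfpC) by synthetic introns (IVSA, IVSR, IVSS, IVST, IVSL), which are generally included to improve transgene expression in worms. The GFP carries the Y66H and Y145F substitutions, which shift emission to blue, and this agrees with the BFP coding sequence annotated on the forward strand. The "decoy" element is named but not explained in the record. The short aex-5 match downstream of the reporter has no counterpart in the module list, and the record does not state which 3' end sequence is used. The construct appears suited to blue fluorescent labelling of muscle in transgenic worms, or as a starting vector for reporter fusions, though no specific application is given.
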