Features (pLannotate 1.2.2; 12 found; start..end, strand, type, name):
   2397..2413    -  misc_feature   MCS (fragment): pUC18/19 multiple cloning site
   2506..3372    +  CDS            BFP: BFP is a basic (constitutively fluorescent) blue fluorescent protein published in 1996, derived from Aequorea victoria.
   3990..4142    +  CDS            aex-5 (fragment): AEX5_CAEEL - Also known as kpc-3 From Caenorhabditis elegans.
   4270..4305    +  CDS            rop (fragment): Rop protein, which maintains plasmids at low copy number; rop
   4407..4506    +  misc_feature   bom (fragment): basis of mobility region from pBR322
   4604..4708    +  promoter       AmpR promoter: bla
   4709..5569    +  CDS            AmpR: β-lactamase; bla; confers resistance to ampicillin, carbenicillin, and related antibiotics
   5740..6328    +  rep_origin     ori: high-copy-number ColE1/pMB1/pBR322/pUC origin of replication
   6511..6603    +  CDS            lacI (fragment): lac repressor; lacI; The lac repressor binds to the lac operator to inhibit transcription in E. coli. This inhibition can be relieved by adding lactose or isopropyl-β-D-thiogalactopyranoside (IPTG).
   6616..6637    +  protein_bind   CAP binding site: CAP binding activates transcription in the presence of cAMP. E. coli catabolite activator protein
   6652..6682    +  promoter       lac promoter: promoter for the E. coli lac operon
   6690..6706    +  protein_bind   lac operator: The lac repressor binds to the lac operator to inhibit transcription in E. coli. This inhibition can be relieved by adding lactose or isopropyl-β-D-thiogalactopyranoside (IPTG). lac repressor encoded by lacI
>Addgene plasmid #1559 | L3567 | depositor full sequence | sequence record 169 | Author sequence
AAGCTTGGGCTGCAGGTCGGCTATAATAAGTTCTTGAATAAAATAATTTTCCCGACAAAACATGAGTATT
TCTTTCGAAAATAAAAGTGCAGGCTAATTAGAGATTATTCTGTAATTAACTGCATAATTTGTCACGTGCC
ATAGTTTTACATTCCACTACGTCATAGTTCTTAAAATACTAATCTCCTGAAAATAGAAGTAGGTGAAGAA
AGTTTAATTATCAGTTCTAAAATGACAATTGATCTTTGGAATATGTTCTGAAACTACCGATCATTGAACA
GATGCTATTTGAATGATATAGAATTGTATATTTGCAATTTCTGAAACGCGTTCTTAAAGGCACACAGATT
AATTCAAAAGGGTCTGGCCGCAAAAAGGTTTATGGTGGCCGATTTTGAGTTTTGTGTGTGATTGCTTTTT
CACAATCAGTGTTTTCAGGATTATGTGATGAACTAGATCTTCAAGTTTCGTTACATTTCATATGTTTTCG
GAACTCACGAAGTACATATTGGGTATTGTGCTCAAAAAATTCAGCAATCAGCTTCGCTCCGCTGACTTTA
GAACCCAAAAAAATAGTATGGCCAAACTGACTGTGTTACGATCATTTCAATTTTTCAATACATATTTAAG
ATTTCTAAGAGTAAGAAGGTCAAAAACTGTTCTGGAATACATATATATTTTTCAGGTTACAATTAGTCAA
AAAGTGCACTGAAATATACGTTTTAATTTCACGAATAACCCAATTAGTTCAATGTATTTTTGGTCAACCA
ACGTTAAAGTTTGGCTTCCAACCAATTATCATTTCTGATCAACCACAATGTTTTTTCTTTATCTGCAAGT
TAATTTTTTATTTTTATCCAGATGTTTGGCATATTTTTCAATTCTTCACTAGCGCCCACTTCTTGCACTT
CCGGCGCCCTGAATCTAATGCATCTGTTGCAAGAATTGAAAGACCAATCAACACATTGTTTTCTTCACGA
GATACTGAAGAAAATGAATAAAAACAGAGAAAAAGAGCCATGTGATTAGTGACAACTGTTGCTAACAGAT
ACCATAGCTTGGACTTGGTACGTGATGGCAACGTATGGGTCAACAAAAATGATTGCAGAGGGGGTGCAAA
ACAGTCAAGTCGAGAAAATATGAAAAACAGAAAACAAAGAACAGAAAAATGGGTTTGAGAGTCAGTATAA
TTTATAAAAGAAAAATTGTACATAGAAATTAACCATTTTTGTAGAAGAAGTTATTTTTCAAGCATCGTTA
AAAATTATTCAAAGCACCTTATTTCATATTTAATTTTAAACATGGTTAAATGAACAACACGGTGCGCAAT
CAGGAAAACTTGAAATCTGAAACTGTTGTTGTGATCTTCTTCGCAACTGTTCAGATAGCACTAGTGTAAT
GTTAAGAGTGCGCGAATATAATGGAATATAATGGATCACACCTCCTGCCATCAGGTAAACGTCTCTGTTA
TCACATATTTCCAACTATTAAATTTTTACCTTTTACAGTTTTACATTTTTTTGAAAAAAGTAACTTTTTG
TCTTCAAAATCCCTGACGAAAATATCAAATATTTTAATCGAGACTGCAGAGGAACCGATTGATGATTTGG
AAAATCCAGCTTTACCTGTGTAAGAACTGAAAAGTTTCATAACCCTAGGGTATTCCCAGTTACATTCCCC
ACTGGCTAACAATAGCACCCAGTTTTTCATCACCTTTCTTCAAATTTCTCGGCGATTTGTTAAAAACAAA
ATTTGTGTCCCTTCTCTGATATCTCTATGTCTCTAAACACAAGTTCATCGGAAAACGAAGGAGGGTAGGT
GTTGGTTGGGCTCCCGAAGTGAAAATAGAAGAGCAAGAATAGAATATTAGAGAGAGAGTGCAGAGAGGGC
GGGATAGCTCCCGGGATTCCGTTTTCTTCTTCTTTATCTTCAACGATGATGTGTGTGCGTGTTGTATAGA
TTCTGTTGCTCCCCCACAACTCGCTCCGAAGGCTCAATACAATTCAATTGATATTGGAGGAGAGCCTACC
GGAGTGGGAGGATAAGAAGAAACATAAGAAGAAGAAGAAGAAGAAGCATGCTTCTGGTTTTTGATGCTAT
GAAAACGGCACAAAAAGATGATTGAGGTCCCTTTTCAATACCTTCTCTCATCTTTCAAATCCCATTGAAA
CCTAAAACTTCTCACCACGCTTTACCATTGTTCTCCAAAAACTTATAGCAATGTCTATAACTTTTTTATC
TCTGAAAAGCAGTGTTCCATTTTTCTTTTTCCTATTTTATTTCAATTGTTTCTCACATTTCGTTTGGATT
CTTTGCTTGTCAACCAGCTTCTTCTTCCACTTTTACCGTCTAATTTTCAGGGCAGGGAGCCATCAAACCC
ACGACCACTAGATCCATCTAGAGGATCCCCGGGATTGGCCAAAGGACCCAAAGGTATGTTTCGAATGATA
CTAACATAACATAGAACATTTTCAGGAGGACCCTTGGAGGGTACCGGTAGAAAAAATGAGTAAAGGAGAA
GAACTTTTCACTGGAGTTGTCCCAATTCTTGTTGAATTAGATGGTGATGTTAATGGGCACAAATTTTCTG
TCAGTGGAGAGGGTGAAGGTGATGCAACATACGGAAAACTTACCCTTAAATTTATTTGCACTACTGGAAA
ACTACCTGTTCCATGGGTAAGTTTAAACATATATATACTAACTAACCCTGATTATTTAAATTTTCAGCCA
ACACTTGTCACTACTTTCTCACACGGCGTACAATGCTTCTCGAGATACCCAGATCATATGAAACAGCATG
ACTTTTTCAAGAGTGCCATGCCCGAAGGTTATGTACAGGAAAGAACTATATTTTTCAAAGATGACGGGAA
CTACAAGACACGTAAGTTTAAACAGTTCGGTACTAACTAACCATACATATTTAAATTTTCAGGTGCTGAA
GTCAAGTTTGAAGGTGATACCCTTGTTAATAGAATCGAGTTAAAAGGTATTGATTTTAAAGAAGATGGAA
ACATTCTTGGACACAAATTGGAATACAACTTCAACTCACACAACGTATACATCATGGCAGACAAACAAAA
GAATGGAATCAAAGTTGTAAGTTTAAACATGATTTTACTAACTAACTAATCTGATTTAAATTTTCAGAAC
TTCAAAATTAGACACAACATTGAAGATGGAAGCGTTCAACTAGCAGACCATTATCAACAAAATACTCCAA
TTGGCGATGGCCCTGTCCTTTTACCAGACAACCATTACCTGTCCACACAATCTGCCCTTTCGAAAGATCC
CAACGAAAAGAGAGACCACATGGTCCTTCTTGAGTTTGTAACAGCTGCTGGGATTACACATGGCATGGAT
GAACTATACAAATAGCATTCGTAGAATTCCAACTGAGCGCCGGTCGCTACCATTACCAACTTGTCTGGTG
TCAAAAATAATAGGGGCCGCTGTCATCAGAGTAAGTTTAAACTGAGTTCTACTAACTAACGAGTAATATT
TAAATTTTCAGCATCTCGCGCCCGTGCCTCTGACTTCTAAGTCCAATTACTCTTCAACATCCCTACATGC
TCTTTCTCCCTGTGCTCCCACCCCCTATTTTTGTTATTATCAAAAAACTTCTCTTAATTTCTTTGTTTTT
TAGCTTCTTTTAAGTCACCTCTAACAATGAAATTGTGTAGATTCAAAAATAGAATTAATTCGTAATAAAA
AGTCGAAAAAAATTGTGCTCCCTCCCCCCATTAATAATAATTCTATCCCAAAATCTACACAATGTTCTGT
GTACACTTCTTATGTTTTTTACTTCTGATAAATTTTTTTGAAACATCATAGAAAAAACCGCACACAAAAT
ACCTTATCATATGTTACGTTTCAGTTTATGACCGCAATTTTTATTTCTTCGCACGTCTGGGCCTCTCATG
ACGTCAAATCATGCTCATCGTGAAAAAGTTTTGGAGTATTTTTGGAATTTTTCAATCAAGTGAAAGTTTA
TGAAATTAATTTTCCTGCTTTTGCTTTTTGGGGTTTCCCCTATTGTTTGTCAAGATTTCGAGGACGGCGT
TTTTCTTGCTAAAATCACAAGTATTGATGAGCACGATGCAAGAAAGATCGGAAGAAGGTTTGGGTTTGAG
GCTCAGTGGAAGGTGAGTAGAAGTTGATAATTTGAAAGTGGAGTAGTGTCTATGGGGTTTTTGCCTTAAA
TGACAGAATACATTCCCAATATACCAAACATAACTGTTTCCTACTAGTCGGCCGTACGGGCCCTTTCGTC
TCGCGCGTTTCGGTGATGACGGTGAAAACCTCTGACACATGCAGCTCCCGGAGACGGTCACAGCTTGTCT
GTAAGCGGATGCCGGGAGCAGACAAGCCCGTCAGGGCGCGTCAGCGGGTGTTGGCGGGTGTCGGGGCTGG
CTTAACTATGCGGCATCAGAGCAGATTGTACTGAGAGTGCACCATATGCGGTGTGAAATACCGCACAGAT
GCGTAAGGAGAAAATACCGCATCAGGCGGCCTTAAGGGCCTCGTGATACGCCTATTTTTATAGGTTAATG
TCATGATAATAATGGTTTCTTAGACGTCAGGTGGCACTTTTCGGGGAAATGTGCGCGGAACCCCTATTTG
TTTATTTTTCTAAATACATTCAAATATGTATCCGCTCATGAGACAATAACCCTGATAAATGCTTCAATAA
TATTGAAAAAGGAAGAGTATGAGTATTCAACATTTCCGTGTCGCCCTTATTCCCTTTTTTGCGGCATTTT
GCCTTCCTGTTTTTGCTCACCCAGAAACGCTGGTGAAAGTAAAAGATGCTGAAGATCAGTTGGGTGCACG
AGTGGGTTACATCGAACTGGATCTCAACAGCGGTAAGATCCTTGAGAGTTTTCGCCCCGAAGAACGTTTT
CCAATGATGAGCACTTTTAAAGTTCTGCTATGTGGCGCGGTATTATCCCGTATTGACGCCGGGCAAGAGC
AACTCGGTCGCCGCATACACTATTCTCAGAATGACTTGGTTGAGTACTCACCAGTCACAGAAAAGCATCT
TACGGATGGCATGACAGTAAGAGAATTATGCAGTGCTGCCATAACCATGAGTGATAACACTGCGGCCAAC
TTACTTCTGACAACGATCGGAGGACCGAAGGAGCTAACCGCTTTTTTGCACAACATGGGGGATCATGTAA
CTCGCCTTGATCGTTGGGAACCGGAGCTGAATGAAGCCATACCAAACGACGAGCGTGACACCACGATGCC
TGTAGCAATGGCAACAACGTTGCGCAAACTATTAACTGGCGAACTACTTACTCTAGCTTCCCGGCAACAA
TTAATAGACTGGATGGAGGCGGATAAAGTTGCAGGACCACTTCTGCGCTCGGCCCTTCCGGCTGGCTGGT
TTATTGCTGATAAATCTGGAGCCGGTGAGCGTGGGTCTCGCGGTATCATTGCAGCACTGGGGCCAGATGG
TAAGCCCTCCCGTATCGTAGTTATCTACACGACGGGGAGTCAGGCAACTATGGATGAACGAAATAGACAG
ATCGCTGAGATAGGTGCCTCACTGATTAAGCATTGGTAACTGTCAGACCAAGTTTACTCATATATACTTT
AGATTGATTTAAAACTTCATTTTTAATTTAAAAGGATCTAGGTGAAGATCCTTTTTGATAATCTCATGAC
CAAAATCCCTTAACGTGAGTTTTCGTTCCACTGAGCGTCAGACCCCGTAGAAAAGATCAAAGGATCTTCT
TGAGATCCTTTTTTTCTGCGCGTAATCTGCTGCTTGCAAACAAAAAAACCACCGCTACCAGCGGTGGTTT
GTTTGCCGGATCAAGAGCTACCAACTCTTTTTCCGAAGGTAACTGGCTTCAGCAGAGCGCAGATACCAAA
TACTGTCCTTCTAGTGTAGCCGTAGTTAGGCCACCACTTCAAGAACTCTGTAGCACCGCCTACATACCTC
GCTCTGCTAATCCTGTTACCAGTGGCTGCTGCCAGTGGCGATAAGTCGTGTCTTACCGGGTTGGACTCAA
GACGATAGTTACCGGATAAGGCGCAGCGGTCGGGCTGAACGGGGGGTTCGTGCACACAGCCCAGCTTGGA
GCGAACGACCTACACCGAACTGAGATACCTACAGCGTGAGCATTGAGAAAGCGCCACGCTTCCCGAAGGG
AGAAAGGCGGACAGGTATCCGGTAAGCGGCAGGGTCGGAACAGGAGAGCGCACGAGGGAGCTTCCAGGGG
GAAACGCCTGGTATCTTTATAGTCCTGTCGGGTTTCGCCACCTCTGACTTGAGCGTCGATTTTTGTGATG
CTCGTCAGGGGGGCGGAGCCTATGGAAAAACGCCAGCAACGCGGCCTTTTTACGGTTCCTGGCCTTTTGC
TGGCCTTTTGCTCACATGTTCTTTCCTGCGTTATCCCCTGATTCTGTGGATAACCGTATTACCGCCTTTG
AGTGAGCTGATACCGCTCGCCGCAGCCGAACGACCGAGCGCAGCGAGTCAGTGAGCGAGGAAGCGGAAGA
GCGCCCAATACGCAAACCGCCTCTCCCCGCGCGTTGGCCGATTCATTAATGCAGCTGGCACGACAGGTTT
CCCGACTGGAAAGCGGGCAGTGAGCGCAACGCAATTAATGTGAGTTAGCTCACTCATTAGGCACCCCAGG
CTTTACACTTTATGCTTCCGGCTCGTATGTTGTGTGGAATTGTGAGCGGATAACAATTTCACACAGGAAA
CAGCTATGACCATGATTACGCCAAGCTGTAAGTTTAAACATGATCTTACTAACTAACTATTCTCATTTAA
ATTTTCAGAGCTTAAAAATGGCTGAAATCACTCACAACGATGGATACGCTAACAACTTGGAAATGAAAT
