>Addgene plasmid #1559 | L3567 | addgene partial sequence | sequence record 16696 | 1559_m13reverse
GNNNNNCTANCTAACTATTCTCATTTAAATTTTCAGAGCTTAAAAATGGCTGAAANCACTCACAACGATG
GATACGCTAACAACTTGGAAATGAAATAAGCTTGGGCTGCAGGTCGGCTATAATAAGTTCTTGAATAAAA
TAATTTTCCCGACAAAACATGAGTATTTCTTTCGAAAATAAAAGTGCAGGCTAATTAGAGATTATTCTGT
AATTAACTGCATAATTTGTCACGTGCCATAGTTTTACATTCCACTACGTCATAGTTCTTAAAATACTAAT
CTCCTGAAAATAGAAGTAGGTGAAGAAAGTTTAATTATCAGTTCTAAAATGACAATTGATCTTTGGAATA
TGTTCTGAAACTACCGATCATTGAACAGATGCTATTTGAATGATATAGAATTGTATATTTGCAATTTCTG
AAACGCGTTCTTAAAGGCACACAGATTAATTCAAAAGGGTCTGGCCGCAAAAAGGTTTATGGTGGCCGAT
TTTGAGTTTTGTGTGTGATTGCTTTTTCACAATCAGTGTTTTCAGGATTATGTGATGAACTAGATCTTCA
AGTTTCGTTACATTTCATATGTTTTCGGAACTCACGAAGTACATATTGGGTATTGTGCTCAAAAAATTCA
GCAATCAGCTTCGCTCCGCTGACTTTAGAACCCAAAAAAATAGTATGGCCAAACTGACTGTGTTACGATC
ATTTCAATTTTTCAATACATATTTAAGATTTCTAAGAGTAAGAAGGTCAAAAACTGTTCTGGAATACATA
TATATTTTTCAGGTTACAATTAGTCAAAAAGTGCACTGAAATATACGTTTTAATTTCACGAATAACCCAA
TTAGTTCAATGTATTTTTGGTCAACCAACGTTAAAGTTTGGCTTCCAACCAATTATCATTTCTGATCCAC
CCCCATGGTTTTTCCTTATCCGCCAGTTAATTTTTTATTTTTATCCNGATGNTTGGGCATATTTTTCCAT
TCTTCACTAGCGCCCACTTCTTGNCCTTCCGGCGCCCTGAATCTAANGCNTCNGGTGCAGAANGAAGACC
ATCNCCNNTTGNTTCCTCCCGAATNCGGAGAAATGATAAAACCGAAAAAGANCCGGGATTGGGCACGGTG
CTAACAAACCAANCTGGACTGGNNCGGAGGCANCNGGNCCANAAANGTGCCANGGGGGCCAACNNCCCCC
CNAAATTGNAAACCAAACAAAANNAAAGGGTNGANNCNTATTTAAAAAAATNGCNANAATCCCTTTGGNN
ANATTTCCCCCNCCAAAATNCNNCCCCTTCTTNTTTACGGNTAAANCNGGCCCCAAAAAANAAGGGNGTT
CCCCNCCCN
